>Addgene plasmid #107233 | pLT3REVIR_MARK3 2573 | addgene full sequence | sequence record 204952 | Addgene NGS Result
CTCTCTCGACGCAGGACTCGGCTTGCTGAAGCGCGCACGGCAAGAGGCGAGGGGCGGCGACTGGTGAGTA
CGCCAAAAATTTTGACTAGCGGAGGCTAGAAGGAGAGAGATGGGTGCGAGAGCGTCAGTATTAAGCGGGG
GAGAATTAGATCGCGATGGGAAAAAATTCGGTTAAGGCCAGGGGGAAAGAAAAAATATAAATTAAAACAT
ATAGTATGGGCAAGCAGGGAGCTAGAACGATTCGCAGTTAATCCTGGCCTGTTAGAAACATCAGAAGGCT
GTAGACAAATACTGGGACAGCTACAACCATCCCTTCAGACAGGATCAGAAGAACTTAGATCATTATATAA
TACAGTAGCAACCCTCTATTGTGTGCATCAAAGGATAGAGATAAAAGACACCAAGGAAGCTTTAGACAAG
ATAGAGGAAGAGCAAAACAAAAGTAAGACCACCGCACAGCAAGCGGCCGCTGATCTTCAGACCTGGAGGA
GGAGATATGAGGGACAATTGGAGAAGTGAATTATATAAATATAAAGTAGTAAAAATTGAACCATTAGGAG
TAGCACCCACCAAGGCAAAGAGAAGAGTGGTGCAGAGAGAAAAAAGAGCAGTGGGAATAGGAGCTTTGTT
CCTTGGGTTCTTGGGAGCAGCAGGAAGCACTATGGGCGCAGCGTCAATGACGCTGACGGTACAGGCCAGA
CAATTATTGTCTGGTATAGTGCAGCAGCAGAACAATTTGCTGAGGGCTATTGAGGCGCAACAGCATCTGT
TGCAACTCACAGTCTGGGGCATCAAGCAGCTCCAGGCAAGAATCCTGGCTGTGGAAAGATACCTAAAGGA
TCAACAGCTCCTGGGGATTTGGGGTTGCTCTGGAAAACTCATTTGCACCACTGCTGTGCCTTGGAATGCT
AGTTGGAGTAATAAATCTCTGGAACAGATTTGGAATCACACGACCTGGATGGAGTGGGACAGAGAAATTA
ACAATTACACAAGCTTAATACACTCCTTAATTGAAGAATCGCAAAACCAGCAAGAAAAGAATGAACAAGA
ATTATTGGAATTAGATAAATGGGCAAGTTTGTGGAATTGGTTTAACATAACAAATTGGCTGTGGTATATA
AAATTATTCATAATGATAGTAGGAGGCTTGGTAGGTTTAAGAATAGTTTTTGCTGTACTTTCTATAGTGA
ATAGAGTTAGGCAGGGATATTCACCATTATCGTTTCAGACCCACCTCCCAACCCCGAGGGGACCCGACAG
GCCCGAAGGAATAGAAGAAGAAGGTGGAGAGAGAGACAGAGACAGATCCATTCGATTAGTGAACGGATCT
CGACGGTATCGGTTAACTTTTAAAAGAAAAGGGGGGATTGGGGGGTACAGTGCAGGGGAAAGAATAGTAG
ACATAATAGCAACAGACATACAAACTAAAGAATTACAAAAACAAATTACAAAAATTCAAAATTTTATCGA
TCCTCTAGATTCGAGTTTACTCCCTATCAGTGATAGAGAACGTATGAAGAGTTTACTCCCTATCAGTGAT
AGAGAACGTATGCAGACTTTACTCCCTATCAGTGATAGAGAACGTATAAGGAGTTTACTCCCTATCAGTG
ATAGAGAACGTATGACCAGTTTACTCCCTATCAGTGATAGAGAACGTATCTACAGTTTACTCCCTATCAG
TGATAGAGAACGTATATCCAGTTTACTCCCTATCAGTGATAGAGAACGTATAAGCTTTAGGCGTGTACGG
TGGGCGCCTATAAAAGCAGAGCTCGTTTAGTGAACCGTCAGATCGCCTGGAGCAATTCCACAACACTTTT
GTCTTATACCAACTTTCCGTACCACTTCCTACCCTCGTAAAGTCGAGCTTGCGTTGGATCCACCATGGCC
TCCTCCGAGAACGTCATCACCGAGTTCATGCGCTTCAAGGTGCGCATGGAGGGCACCGTGAACGGCCACG
AGTTCGAGATCGAGGGCGAGGGCGAGGGCCGCCCCTACGAGGGCCACAACACCGTGAAGCTGAAGGTGAC
CAAGGGCGGCCCCCTGCCCTTCGCCTGGGACATCCTGTCCCCCCAGTTCCAGTACGGCTCCAAGGTGTAC
GTGAAGCACCCCGCCGACATCCCCGACTACAAGAAGCTGTCCTTCCCCGAGGGCTTCAAGTGGGAGCGCG
TGATGAACTTCGAGGACGGCGGCGTGGCGACCGTGACCCAGGACTCCTCCCTGCAGGACGGCTGCTTCAT
CTACAAGGTGAAGTTCATCGGCGTGAACTTCCCCTCCGACGGCCCCGTGATGCAGAAGAAGACCATGGGC
TGGGAGGCCTCCACCGAGCGCCTGTACCCCCGCGACGGCGTGCTGAAGGGCGAGACCCACAAGGCCCTGA
AGCTGAAGGACGGCGGCCACTACCTGGTGGAGTTCAAGTCCATCTACATGGCCAAGAAGCCCGTGCAGCT
GCCCGGCTACTACTACGTGGACGCCAAGCTGGACATCACCTCCCACAACGAGGACTACACCATCGTGGAG
CAGTACGAGCGCACCGAGGGCCGCCACCACCTGTTCCTGTAGCGGCCGCCTCGACTAGGGATAACAGGGT
AATTGTTTGAATGAGGCTTCAGTACTTTACAGAATCGTTGCCTGCACATCTTGGAAACACTTGCTGGGAT
TACTTCGACTTCTTAACCCAACAGAAGGCTCGAGAAGGTATATTGCTGTTGACAGTGAGCGAAGTGATTA
TGATGTAAATTAATAGTGAAGCCACAGATGTATTAATTTACATCATAATCACTGTGCCTACTGCCTCGGA
CTTCAAGGGGCTAGAATTCGAGCAATTATCTTGTTTACTAAAACTGAATACCTTGCTATCTCTTTGATAC
ATTTTTACAAAGCTGAATTAAAATGGTATAAATTAAATCACTTTTTTCAATTGACGCGTAATTCTACCGG
GTAGGGGAGGCGCTTTTCCCAAGGCAGTCTGGAGCATGCGCTTTAGCAGCCCCGCTGGGCACTTGGCGCT
ACACAAGTGGCCTCTGGCCTCGCACACATTCCACATCCACCGGTAGGCGCCAACCGGCTCCGTTCTTTGG
TGGCCCCTTCGCGCCACCTTCTACTCCTCCCCTAGTCAGGAAGTTCCCCCCCGCCCCGCAGCTCGCGTCG
TGCAGGACGTGACAAATGGAAGTAGCACGTCTCACTAGTCTCGTGCAGATGGACAGCACCGCTGAGCAAT
GGAAGCGGGTAGGCCTTTGGGGCAGCGGCCAATAGCAGCTTTGCTCCTTCGCTTTCTGGGCTCAGAGGCT
GGGAAGGGGTGGGTCCGGGGGNNGGCTCAGGGGCGGGCTCAGGGGCGGGGCGGGCGCCCGAAGGTCCTCC
GGAGGCCCGGCATTCTGCACGCTTCAAAAGCGCACGTCTGCCGCGCTGTTCTCCTCTTCCTCATCTCCGG
GCCTTTCGACCTGCAGCCCAAGCTTCCACCATGGTGAGCAAGGGCGAGGAGCTGTTCACCGGGGTGGTGC
CCATCCTGGTCGAGCTGGACGGCGACGTAAACGGCCACAAGTTCAGCGTGTCCGGCGAGGGCGAGGGCGA
TGCCACCTACGGCAAGCTGACCCTGAAGCTGATCTGCACCACCGGCAAGCTGCCCGTGCCCTGGCCCACC
CTCGTGACCACCCTGGGCTACGGCCTGCAGTGCTTCGCCCGCTACCCCGACCACATGAAGCAGCACGACT
TCTTCAAGTCCGCCATGCCCGAAGGCTACGTCCAGGAGCGCACCATCTTCTTCAAGGACGACGGCAACTA
CAAGACCCGCGCCGAGGTGAAGTTCGAGGGCGACACCCTGGTGAACCGCATCGAGCTGAAGGGCATCGAC
TTCAAGGAGGACGGCAACATCCTGGGGCACAAGCTGGAGTACAACTACAACAGCCACAACGTCTATATCA
CCGCCGACAAGCAGAAGAACGGCATCAAGGCCAACTTCAAGATCCGCCACAACATCGAGGACGGCGGCGT
GCAGCTCGCCGACCACTACCAGCAGAACACCCCCATCGGCGACGGCCCCGTGCTGCTGCCCGACAACCAC
TACCTGAGCTACCAGTCCGCCCTGAGCAAAGACCCCAACGAGAAGCGCGATCACATGGTCCTGCTGGAGT
TCGTGACCGCCGCCGGGATCACTCTCGGCATGGACGAGCTGTACAAGTAAGAATTGTTCAATTCCGCCCC
CCCCCCCTAACGTTACTGGCCGAAGCCGCTTGGAATAAGGCCGGTGTGCGTTTGTCTATATGTTATTTTC
CACCATATTGCCGTCTTTTGGCAATGTGAGGGCCCGGAAACCTGGCCCTGTCTTCTTGACGAGCATTCCT
AGGGGTCTTTCCCCTCTCGCCAAAGGAATGCAAGGTCTGTTGAATGTCGTGAAGGAAGCAGTTCCTCTGG
AAGCTTCTTGAAGACAAACAACGTCTGTAGCGACCCTTTGCAGGCAGCGGAACCCCCCACCTGGCGACAG
GTGCCTCTGCGGCCAAAAGCCACGTGTATAAGATACACCTGCAAAGGCGGCACAACCCCAGTGCCACGTT
GTGAGTTGGATAGTTGTGGAAAGAGTCAAATGGCTCTCCTCAAGCGTATTCAACAAGGGGCTGAAGGATG
CCCAGAAGGTACCCCATTGTATGGGATCTGATCTGGGGCCTCGGTGCACATGCTTTACATGTGTTTAGTC
GAGGTTAAAAAAACGTCTAGGCCCCCCGAACCACGGGGACGTGGTTTTCCTTTGAAAAACACGATGATAA
TATGGCCACAACCATGAGTAGACTGGACAAGAGCAAAGTCATAAACGGAGCTCTGGAATTACTCAATGGT
GTCGGTATCGAAGGCCTGACGACAAGGAAACTCGCTCAAAAGCTGGGAGTTGAGCAGCCTACCCTGTACT
GGCACGTGAAGAACAAGCGGGCCCTGCTCGATGCCCTGCCAATCGAGATGCTGGACAGGCATCATACCCA
CTTCTGCCCCCTGGAAGGCGAGTCATGGCAAGACTTTCTGCGGAACAACGCCAAGTCATACCGCTGTGCT
CTCCTCTCACATCGCGACGGGGCTAAAGTGCATCTCGGCACCCGCCCAACAGAGAAACAGTACGAAACCC
TGGAAAATCAGCTCGCGTTCCTGTGTCAGCAAGGCTTCTCCCTGGAGAACGCACTGTACGCTCTGTCCGC
CGTGGGCCACTTTACACTGGGCTGCGTATTGGAGGAACAGGAGCATCAAGTAGCAAAAGAGGAAAGAGAG
ACACCTACCACCGATTCTATGCCCCCACTTCTGAGACAAGCAATTGAGCTGTTCGACCGGCAGGGAGCCG
AACCTGCCTTCCTTTTCGGCCTGGAACTAATCATATGTGGCCTGGAGAAACAGCTAAAGTGCGAAAGCGG
CGGGCCGACCGACGCCCTTGACGATTTTGACTTAGACATGCTCCCAGCCGATGCCCTTGACGACTTTGAC
CTTGATATGCTGCCTGCTGACGCTCTTGACGATTTTGACCTTGACATGCTCCCCGGGTAATCCGGACTCG
ACCTGCAGCCAAGCTTATCGAAACGCGTCTGGAACAATCAACCTCTGGATTACAAAATTTGTGAAAGATT
GACTGGTATTCTTAACTATGTTGCTCCTTTTACGCTATGTGGATACGCTGCTTTAATGCCTTTGTATCAT
GCTATTGCTTCCCGTATGGCTTTCATTTTCTCCTCCTTGTATAAATCCTGGTTGCTGTCTCTTTATGAGG
AGTTGTGGCCCGTTGTCAGGCAACGTGGCGTGGTGTGCACTGTGTTTGCTGACGCAACCCCCACTGGTTG
GGGCATTGCCACCACCTGTCAGCTCCTTTCCGGGACTTTCGCTTTCCCCCTCCCTATTGCCACGGCGGAA
CTCATCGCCGCCTGCCTTGCCCGCTGCTGGACAGGGGCTCGGCTGTTGGGCACTGACAATTCCGTGGTGT
TGTCGGGGAAGCTGACGTCCTTTCCATGGCTGCTCGCCTGTGTTGCCACCTGGATTCTGCGCGGGACGTC
CTTCTGCTACGTCCCTTCGGCCCTCAATCCAGCGGACCTTCCTTCCCGCGGCCTGCTGCCGGCTCTGCGG
CCTCTTCCGCGTCTTCGCCTTCGCCCTCAGACGAGTCGGATCTCCCTTTGGGCCGCCTCCCCGCCTGGAA
TTAATTCTGCAGTCGAGACCTAGAAAAACATGGAGCAATCACAAGTAGCAATACAGCAGCTACCAATGCT
GATTGTGCCTGGCTAGAAGCACAAGAGGAGGAGGAGGTGGGTTTTCCAGTCACACCTCAGGTACCTTTAA
GACCAATGACTTACAAGGCAGCTGTAGATCTTAGCCACTTTTTAAAAGAAAAGGGGGGACTGGAAGGGCT
AATTCACTCCCAACGAAGACAAGATCTGCTTTTTGCTTGTACTGGGTCTCTCTGGTTAGACCAGATCTGA
GCCTGGGAGCTCTCTGGCTAACTAGGGAACCCACTGCTTAAGCCTCAATAAAGCTTGCCTTGAGTGCTTC
AAGTAGTGTGTGCCCGTCTGTTGTGTGACTCTGGTAACTAGAGATCCCTCAGACCCTTTTAGTCAGTGTG
GAAAATCTCTAGCAGTAGTAGTTCATGTCATCTTATTATTCAGTATTTATAACTTGCAAAGAAATGAATA
TCAGAGAGTGAGAGGAACTTGTTTATTGCAGCTTATAATGGTTACAAATAAAGCAATAGCATCACAAATT
TCACAAATAAAGCATTTTTTTCACTGCATTCTAGTTGTGGTTTGTCCAAACTCATCAATGTATCTTATCA
TGTCTGGCTCTAGCTATCCCGCCCCTAACTCCGCCCATCCCGCCCCTAACTCCGCCCAGTTCCGCCCATT
CTCCGCCCCATGGCTGACTAATTTTTTTTATTTATGCAGAGGCCGAGGCCGCCTCGGCCTCTGAGCTATT
CCAGAAGTAGTGAGGAGGCTTTTTTGGAGGCCTAGGGACGTACCCAATTCGCCCTATAGTGAGTCGTATT
ACGCGCGCTCACTGGCCGTCGTTTTACAACGTCGTGACTGGGAAAACCCTGGCGTTACCCAACTTAATCG
CCTTGCAGCACATCCCCCTTTCGCCAGCTGGCGTAATAGCGAAGAGGCCCGCACCGATCGCCCTTCCCAA
CAGTTGCGCAGCCTGAATGGCGAATGGG
[124 nt withheld, positions 7169-7292]
C
[91 nt withheld, positions 7294-7384]
A
[49 nt withheld, positions 7386-7434]
CCTTTGACGTTGGAGTCCACGTTCTTT
[37 nt withheld, positions 7462-7498]
ACCCTATCTCGGTCTATTCTTTTGATTTATAAGGGATTTTGCCGATTTCGGCCTATTGGTTAAAAAATGA
GCTGATTTAACAAAAATTTAACGCGAATTTTAACAAAATATTAACGCTTACAATTTAGGTGGCACTTTTC
GGGGAAATGTGCGCGGAACCCCTATTTGTTTATTTTTCTAAATACATTCAAATATGTATCCGCTCATGAG
ACAATAACCCTGATAAATGCTTCAATAATATTGAAAAAGGAAGAGTATGAGTATTCAACATTTCCGTGTC
GCCCTTATTCCCTTTTTTGCGGCATTTTGCCTTCCTGTTTTTGCTCACCCAGAAACGCTGGTGAAAGTAA
AAGATGCTGAAGATCAGTTGGGTGCACGAGTGGGTTACATCGAACTGGATCTCAACAGCGGTAAGATCCT
TGAGAGTTTTCGCCCCGAAGAACGTTTTCCAATGATGAGCACTTTTAAAGTTCTGCTATGTGGCGCGGTA
TTATCCCGTATTGACGCCGGGCAAGAGCAACTCGGTCGCCGCATACACTATTCTCAGAATGACTTGGTTG
AGTACTCACCAGTCACAGAAAAGCATCTTACGGATGGCATGACAGTAAGAGAATTATGCAGTGCTGCCAT
AACCATGAGTGATAACACTGCGGCCAACTTACTTCTGACAACGATCGGAGGACCGAAGGAGCTAACCGCT
TTTTTGCACAACATGGGGGATCATGTAACTCGCCTTGATCGTTGGGAACCGGAGCTGAATGAAGCCATAC
CAAACGACGAGCGTGACACCACGATGCCTGTAGCAATGGCAACAACGTTGCGCAAACTATTAACTGGCGA
ACTACTTACTCTAGCTTCCCGGCAACAATTAATAGACTGGATGGAGGCGGATAAAGTTGCAGGACCACTT
CTGCGCTCGGCCCTTCCGGCTGGCTGGTTTATTGCTGATAAATCTGGAGCCGGTGAGCGTGGGTCTCGCG
GTATCATTGCAGCACTGGGGCCAGATGGTAAGCCCTCCCGTATCGTAGTTATCTACACGACGGGGAGTCA
GGCAACTATGGATGAACGAAATAGACAGATCGCTGAGATAGGTGCCTCACTGATTAAGCATTGGTAACTG
TCAGACCAAGTTTACTCATATATACTTTAGATTGATTTAAAACTTCATTTTTAATTTAAAAGGATCTAGG
TGAAGATCCTTTTTGATAATCTCATGACCAAAATCCCTTAACGTGAGTTTTCGTTCCACTGAGCGTCAGA
CCCCGTAGAAAAGATCAAAGGATCTTCTTGAGATCCTTTTTTTCTGCGCGTAATCTGCTGCTTGCAAACA
AAAAAACCACCGCTACCAGCGGTGGTTTGTTTGCCGGATCAAGAGCTACCAACTCTTTTTCCGAAGGTAA
CTGGCTTCAGCAGAGCGCAGATACCAAATACTGTTCTTCTAGTGTAGCCGTAGTTAGGCCACCACTTCAA
GAACTCTGTAGCACCGCCTACATACCTCGCTCTGCTAATCCTGTTACCAGTGGCTGCTGCCAGTGGCGAT
AAGTCGTGTCTTACCGGGTTGGACTCAAGACGATAGTTACCGGATAAGGCGCAGCGGTCGGGCTGAACGG
GGGGTTCGTGCACACAGCCCAGCTTGGAGCGAACGACCTACACCGAACTGAGATACCTACAGCGTGAGCT
ATGAGAAAGCGCCACGCTTCCCGAAGGGAGAAAGGCGGACAGGTATCCGGTAAGCGGCAGGGTCGGAACA
GGAGAGCGCACGAGGGAGCTTCCAGGGGGAAACGCCTGGTATCTTTATAGTCCTGTCGGGTTTCGCCACC
TCTGACTTGAGCGTCGATTTTTGTGATGCTCGTCAGGGGGGCGGAGCCTATGGAAAAACGCCAGCAACGC
GGCCTTTTTACGGTTCCTGGCCTTTTGCTGGCCTTTTGCTCACATGTTCTTTCCTGCGTTATCCCCTGAT
TCTGTGGATAACCGTATTACCGCCTTTGAGTGAGCTGATACCGCTCGCCGCAGCCGAACGACCGAGCGCA
GCGAGTCAGTGAGCGAGGAAGCGGAAGAGCGCCCAATACGCAAACCGCCTCTCCCCGCGCGTTGGCCGAT
TCATTAATGCAGCTGGCACGACAGGTTTCCCGACTGGAAAGCGGGCAGTGAGCGCAACGCAATTAATGTG
AGTTAGCTCACTCATTAGGCACCCCAGGCTTTACACTTTATGCTTCCGGCTCGTATGTTGTGTGGAATTG
TGAGCGGATAACAATTTCACACAGGAAACAGCTATGACCATGATTACGCCAAGCGCGCAATTAACCCTCA
CTAAAGGGAACAAAAGCTGGAGCTGCAAGCTTAATGTAGTCTTATGCAATACTCTTGTAGTCTTGCAACA
TGGTAACGATGAGTTAGCAACATGCCTTACAAGGAGAGAAAAAGCACCGTGCATGCCGATTGGTGGAAGT
AAGGTGGTACGATCGTGCCTTATTAGGAAGGCAACAGACGGGTCTGACATGGATTGGACGAACCACTGAA
TTGCCGCATTGCAGAGATATTGTATTTAAGTGCCTAGCTCGATACATAAACGGGTCTCTCTGGTTAGACC
AGATCTGAGCCTGGGAGCTCTCTGGCTAACTAGGGAACCCACTGCTTAAGCCTCAATAAAGCTTGCCTTG
AGTGCTTCAAGTAGTGTGTGCCCGTCTGTTGTGTGACTCTGGTAACTAGAGATCCCTCAGACCCTTTTAG
TCAGTGTGGAAAATCTCTAGCAGTGGCGCCCGAACAGGGACTTGAAAGCGAAAGGGAAACCAGAGGAG
Features (pLannotate 1.2.2; 31 found; start..end, strand, type, name):
      1..126     +  misc_feature   HIV-1 Ψ: packaging signal of human immunodeficiency virus type 1
    110..473     +  CDS            HIV-1 gag (fragment): gag protein from human immunodeficiency virus 1; gag
    619..852     +  misc_feature   RRE: The Rev response element (RRE) of HIV-1 allows for Rev-dependent mRNA export from the nucleus to the cytoplasm.
   1229..1329    +  CDS            Rev (fragment): human immunodeficiency virus 1 (HIV-1) Rev protein; rev; enhances nuclear export of unspliced and incompletely spliced viral mRNAs
   1348..1465    +  misc_feature   cPPT/CTS: central polypurine tract and central termination sequence of HIV-1
   1483..1861    +  promoter       TRE3G promoter: 3rd-generation Tet-responsive promoter that can be activated by binding of Tet-On® 3G
   1885..2562    +  CDS            DsRed2: improved tetrameric variant of DsRed fluorescent protein mammalian codon-optimized
   2788..2914    +  ncRNA          3' miR-30a: sequence downstream of the 71-nt precursor of the human miR-30a microRNA (Zeng et al., 2002) miRNA
   2939..3438    +  promoter       PGK promoter: mouse phosphoglycerate kinase 1 promoter
   3461..4180    +  CDS            Venus: yellow fluorescent protein (YFP) with fast and efficient maturation (Nagai et al., 2002) mammalian codon-optimized
   4298..4760    +  misc_feature   IRES: internal ribosome entry site (IRES) of the encephalomyocarditis virus (EMCV)
   4783..5471    +  CDS            rtTA3 (fragment): reverse tetracycline transactivator 3 activates expression from Tet-responsive promoters in the presence of doxycycline
   5401..5511    +  CDS            VP48: 3 tandem repeats of the minimal activation domain of herpes simplex virus VP16 (Cheng et al., 2013)
   5566..6154    +  misc_feature   WPRE: woodchuck hepatitis virus posttranscriptional regulatory element
   6171..6359    +  CDS            nef (fragment): NEF_HV1Z2 - Experimental evidence at protein level: Swiss-Prot protein existence level 1. Extracellular Nef protein targets CD4(+) T-lymphocytes for apoptosis by interacting with CXCR4 surface receptors. From Human immunodeficiency virus type 1 group M subtype D (isolate Z2/CDC-Z34) (HIV-1).
   6361..6594    +  LTR            3' LTR (ΔU3): self-inactivating 3' long terminal repeat (LTR) from HIV-1
   6666..6787    +  polyA_signal   SV40 poly(A) signal: SV40 polyadenylation signal
   6827..6962    +  rep_origin     SV40 ori: SV40 origin of replication
   6983..7001    -  promoter       T7 promoter: promoter for bacteriophage T7 RNA polymerase
   7009..7164    +  CDS            lacZα (fragment): LacZα fragment of β-galactosidase; lacZ fragment
   7169..7597    +  rep_origin     f1 ori (sequence partly withheld): f1 bacteriophage origin of replication; arrow indicates direction of (+) strand synthesis
   7650..7754    +  promoter       AmpR promoter: bla
   7755..8615    +  CDS            AmpR: β-lactamase; bla; confers resistance to ampicillin, carbenicillin, and related antibiotics
   8786..9374    +  rep_origin     ori: high-copy-number ColE1/pMB1/pBR322/pUC origin of replication
   9557..9649    +  CDS            lacI (fragment): lac repressor; lacI; The lac repressor binds to the lac operator to inhibit transcription in E. coli. This inhibition can be relieved by adding lactose or isopropyl-β-D-thiogalactopyranoside (IPTG).
   9662..9683    +  protein_bind   CAP binding site: CAP binding activates transcription in the presence of cAMP. E. coli catabolite activator protein
   9698..9728    +  promoter       lac promoter: promoter for the E. coli lac operon
   9736..9752    +  protein_bind   lac operator: The lac repressor binds to the lac operator to inhibit transcription in E. coli. This inhibition can be relieved by adding lactose or isopropyl-β-D-thiogalactopyranoside (IPTG). lac repressor encoded by lacI
   9797..9815    +  promoter       T3 promoter: promoter for bacteriophage T3 RNA polymerase
   9843..10069   +  promoter       RSV promoter: Rous sarcoma virus enhancer/promoter
  10070..10250   +  LTR            5' LTR (truncated): truncated 5' long terminal repeat (LTR) from HIV-1
