[The description below was written by a language model from this plasmid's Addgene catalogue record and pLannotate feature annotations shown in this document.]
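Description:
pLT3REVIR_MARK3 2573 is a self-inactivating HIV-1-based lentiviral vector built on the pLT3REVIR backbone, an all-in-one Tet-On system for doxycycline-inducible knockdown in mammalian cells. It carries a 22-nt shRNA directed against human MARK3. In bacteria the roughly 10.3 kb plasmid is maintained at high copy through a ColE1/pUC-type origin and selected with ampicillin (AmpR). An f1 origin, an SV40 origin and residual lac/T3/T7 cloning elements are also present in the backbone. The viral genome is transcribed from an RSV promoter fused to a truncated 5' LTR. It contains the Ψ packaging signal with a partial gag, the RRE for Rev-dependent nuclear export, the cPPT/CTS, a WPRE and a ΔU3 3' LTR followed by an SV40 polyadenylation signal.

The payload consists of two cassettes. A TRE3G promoter drives DsRed2, and downstream of this reporter lies the shRNA. The annotation picks up only the 3' miR-30a flanking sequence, which indicates a microRNA-embedded hairpin processed from the same transcript as DsRed2. The hairpin itself and its 5' flank fall in an unannotated gap. A constitutive mouse PGK promoter then expresses Venus, followed by an EMCV IRES and the reverse tetracycline transactivator rtTA3. Transduced cells are therefore marked by Venus and continuously supply rtTA3. Adding doxycycline lets rtTA3 activate TRE3G, so DsRed2 fluorescence reports induction of the shRNA. The depositor notes that cells should be assessed by flow cytometry for Venus and DsRed. The construct was deposited with a study of MEF2C phosphorylation and chemotherapy resistance in acute myeloid leukemia, where it served for inducible MARK3 depletion.
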