Addgene plasmid #107233: pLT3REVIR_MARK3 2573
Purpose: shRNA 2573. Do not use Evos or Acurri on these cells. Assess by FACS specifically with Venus and DsRed lazers. Tet-ON-all-in-one
Depositing lab: Alex Kentsis. Depositing organization: Memorial Sloan-Kettering Cancer Center. Publication: MEF2C Phosphorylation Is Required for Chemotherapy Resistance in Acute Myeloid Leukemia. Brown FC, Still E, Koche RP, Yim CY, Takao S, Cifani P, Reed C, Gunasekera S, Ficarro SB, Romanienko P, Mark W, McCarthy C, de Stanchina E, Gonen M, Seshan V, Bhola P, O'Donnell C, Spitzer B, Stutzke C, Lavallee VP, Hebert J, Krivtsov AV, Melnick A, Paietta EM, Tallman MS, Letai A, Sauvageau G, Pouliot G, Levine R, Marto JA, Armstrong SA, Kentsis A. Cancer Discov. 2018 Apr;8(4):478-497. doi: 10.1158/2159-8290.CD-17-1271. Epub 2018 Feb 5. PubMed 29431698.
Backbone
  Vector backbone: pLT3REVIR
  Backbone manufacturer: Scott Lowe
  Vector type: Mammalian Expression, Lentiviral
Growth in bacteria
  Bacterial resistance: Ampicillin, 100 μg/mL
  Growth temperature: 37°C
  Growth strain: NEB Stable
  Copy number: High Copy
Gene/Insert
  Gene/Insert name: MARK3 shRNA (22 nt)
  gRNA/shRNA sequence: TTAATTTACATCATAATCACTG
  Species: H. sapiens (human)
  Entrez Gene: MARK3 (a.k.a. CTAK1, KP78, PAR1A, Par-1a, VIPB)
Terms and licenses: Academic/Nonprofit Terms; Industry Terms: Not Available to Industry
Depositor comments: Please visit https://www.biorxiv.org/content/early/2017/02/09/107201 for bioRxiv preprint.
How to cite: pLT3REVIR_MARK3 2573 was a gift from Alex Kentsis (Addgene plasmid # 107233 ; http://n2t.net/addgene:107233 ; RRID:Addgene_107233)
